>Addgene plasmid #14192 | pAG414GPD-ccdB-EGFP | depositor full sequence | sequence record 7855 | Author sequence
GACGAAAGGGCCTCGTGATACGCCTATTTTTATAGGTTAATGTCATGATAATAATGGTTTCTTAGGACGG
ATCGCTTGCCTGTAACTTACACGCGCCTCGTATCTTTTAATGATGGAATAATTTGGGAATTTACTCTGTG
TTTATTTATTTTTATGTTTTGTATTTGGATTTTAGAAAGTAAATAAAGAAGGTAGAAGAGTTACGGAATG
AAGAAAAAAAAATAAACAAAGGTTTAAAAAATTTCAACAAAAAGCGTACTTTACATATATATTTATTAGA
CAAGAAAAGCAGATTAAATAGATATACATTCGATTAACGATAAGTAAAATGTAAAATCACAGGATTTTCG
TGTGTGGTCTTCTACACAGACAAGATGAAACAATTCGGCATTAATACCTGAGAGCAGGAAGAGCAAGATA
AAAGGTAGTATTTGTTGGCGATCCCCCTAGAGTCTTTTACATCTTCGGAAAACAAAAACTATTTTTTCTT
TAATTTCTTTTTTTACTTTCTATTTTTAATTTATATATTTATATTAAAAAATTTAAATTATAATTATTTT
TATAGCACGTGATGAAAAGGACCCAGGTGGCACTTTTCGGGGAAATGTGCGCGGAACCCCTATTTGTTTA
TTTTTCTAAATACATTCAAATATGTATCCGCTCATGAGACAATAACCCTGATAAATGCTTCAATAATATT
GAAAAAGGAAGAGTATGAGTATTCAACATTTCCGTGTCGCCCTTATTCCCTTTTTTGCGGCATTTTGCCT
TCCTGTTTTTGCTCACCCAGAAACGCTGGTGAAAGTAAAAGATGCTGAAGATCAGTTGGGTGCACGAGTG
GGTTACATCGAACTGGATCTCAACAGCGGTAAGATCCTTGAGAGTTTTCGCCCCGAAGAACGTTTTCCAA
TGATGAGCACTTTTAAAGTTCTGCTATGTGGCGCGGTATTATCCCGTATTGACGCCGGGCAAGAGCAACT
CGGTCGCCGCATACACTATTCTCAGAATGACTTGGTTGAGTACTCACCAGTCACAGAAAAGCATCTTACG
GATGGCATGACAGTAAGAGAATTATGCAGTGCTGCCATAACCATGAGTGATAACACTGCGGCCAACTTAC
TTCTGACAACGATCGGAGGACCGAAGGAGCTAACCGCTTTTTTGCACAACATGGGGGATCATGTAACTCG
CCTTGATCGTTGGGAACCGGAGCTGAATGAAGCCATACCAAACGACGAGCGTGACACCACGATGCCTGTA
GCAATGGCAACAACGTTGCGCAAACTATTAACTGGCGAACTACTTACTCTAGCTTCCCGGCAACAATTAA
TAGACTGGATGGAGGCGGATAAAGTTGCAGGACCACTTCTGCGCTCGGCCCTTCCGGCTGGCTGGTTTAT
TGCTGATAAATCTGGAGCCGGTGAGCGTGGGTCTCGCGGTATCATTGCAGCACTGGGGCCAGATGGTAAG
CCCTCCCGTATCGTAGTTATCTACACGACGGGGAGTCAGGCAACTATGGATGAACGAAATAGACAGATCG
CTGAGATAGGTGCCTCACTGATTAAGCATTGGTAACTGTCAGACCAAGTTTACTCATATATACTTTAGAT
TGATTTAAAACTTCATTTTTAATTTAAAAGGATCTAGGTGAAGATCCTTTTTGATAATCTCATGACCAAA
ATCCCTTAACGTGAGTTTTCGTTCCACTGAGCGTCAGACCCCGTAGAAAAGATCAAAGGATCTTCTTGAG
ATCCTTTTTTTCTGCGCGTAATCTGCTGCTTGCAAACAAAAAAACCACCGCTACCAGCGGTGGTTTGTTT
GCCGGATCAAGAGCTACCAACTCTTTTTCCGAAGGTAACTGGCTTCAGCAGAGCGCAGATACCAAATACT
GTCCTTCTAGTGTAGCCGTAGTTAGGCCACCACTTCAAGAACTCTGTAGCACCGCCTACATACCTCGCTC
TGCTAATCCTGTTACCAGTGGCTGCTGCCAGTGGCGATAAGTCGTGTCTTACCGGGTTGGACTCAAGACG
ATAGTTACCGGATAAGGCGCAGCGGTCGGGCTGAACGGGGGGTTCGTGCACACAGCCCAGCTTGGAGCGA
ACGACCTACACCGAACTGAGATACCTACAGCGTGAGCTATGAGAAAGCGCCACGCTTCCCGAAGGGAGAA
AGGCGGACAGGTATCCGGTAAGCGGCAGGGTCGGAACAGGAGAGCGCACGAGGGAGCTTCCAGGGGGAAA
CGCCTGGTATCTTTATAGTCCTGTCGGGTTTCGCCACCTCTGACTTGAGCGTCGATTTTTGTGATGCTCG
TCAGGGGGGCGGAGCCTATGGAAAAACGCCAGCAACGCGGCCTTTTTACGGTTCCTGGCCTTTTGCTGGC
CTTTTGCTCACATGTTCTTTCCTGCGTTATCCCCTGATTCTGTGGATAACCGTATTACCGCCTTTGAGTG
AGCTGATACCGCTCGCCGCAGCCGAACGACCGAGCGCAGCGAGTCAGTGAGCGAGGAAGCGGAAGAGCGC
CCAATACGCAAACCGCCTCTCCCCGCGCGTTGGCCGATTCATTAATGCAGCTGGCACGACAGGTTTCCCG
ACTGGAAAGCGGGCAGTGAGCGCAACGCAATTAATGTGAGTTACCTCACTCATTAGGCACCCCAGGCTTT
ACACTTTATGCTTCCGGCTCCTATGTTGTGTGGAATTGTGAGCGGATAACAATTTCACACAGGAAACAGC
TATGACCATGATTACGCCAAGCGCGCAATTAACCCTCACTAAAGGGAACAAAAGCTGGAGCTCTTCGAGT
TTATCATTATCAATACTCGCCATTTCAAAGAATACGTAAATAATTAATAGTAGTGATTTTCCTAACTTTA
TTTAGTCAAAAAATTAGCCTTTTAATTCTGCTGTAACCCGTACATGCCCAAAATAGGGGGCGGGTTACAC
AGAATATATAACACCGAAGGTGCCTGGGTGAACAGGTTTATTCCTGGCATCCACTAAATATAATGGAGCC
CGCTTTTTAAGCTGGCATCCAGAAAAAAAAAGAATCCCAGCACCAAAATATTGTTTTCTTCACCAACCAT
CAGTTCATAGGTCCATTCTCTTAGCGCAACTACAGAGAACAGGGGCACAAACAGGCAAAAAACGGGCACA
ACCTCAATGGAGTGATGCAACCTGCCTGGAGTAAATGATGACACAAGGCAATTGACCCACGCATGTATCT
ATCTCATTTTCTTACACCTTCTATTACCTTCTGCTCTCTCTGATTTGGAAAAAGCTGAAAAAAAAGGTTG
AAACCAGTTCCCTGAAATTATTCCCCTACTTGACTAATAAGTATATAAAGACGGTAGGTATTGATTGTAA
TTCTGTAAATCTATTTCTTAAACTTCTTAAATTCTACTTTTATAGTTAGTCTTTTTTTTAGTTTTAAAAC
ACCAGAACTTAGTTTCGACGGATTCTAGAACTAGTGGATCCCCCATCACAAGTTTGTACAAAAAAGCTGA
ACGAGAAACGTAAAATGATATAAATATCAATATATTAAATTAGATTTTGCATAAAAAACAGACTACATAA
TACTGTAAAACACAACATATCCAGTCACTATGGCGGCCGCATTAGGCACCCCAGGCTTTACACTTTATGC
TTCCGGCTCGTATAATGTGTGGATTTTGAGTTAGGATCCGTCGAGATTTTCAGGAGCTAAGGAAGCTAAA
ATGGAGAAAAAAATCACTGGATATACCACCGTTGATATATCCCAATGGCATCGTAAAGAACATTTTGAGG
CATTTCAGTCAGTTGCTCAATGTACCTATAACCAGACCGTTCAGCTGGATATTACGGCCTTTTTAAAGAC
CGTAAAGAAAAATAAGCACAAGTTTTATCCGGCCTTTATTCACATTCTTGCCCGCCTGATGAATGCTCAT
CCGGAATTCCGTATGGCAATGAAAGACGGTGAGCTGGTGATATGGGATAGTGTTCACCCTTGTTACACCG
TTTTCCATGAGCAAACTGAAACGTTTTCATCGCTCTGGAGTGAATACCACGACGATTTCCGGCAGTTTCT
ACACATATATTCGCAAGATGTGGCGTGTTACGGTGAAAACCTGGCCTATTTCCCTAAAGGGTTTATTGAG
AATATGTTTTTCGTCTCAGCCAATCCCTGGGTGAGTTTCACCAGTTTTGATTTAAACGTGGCCAATATGG
ACAACTTCTTCGCCCCCGTTTTCACCATGGGCAAATATTATACGCAAGGCGACAAGGTGCTGATGCCGCT
GGCGATTCAGGTTCATCATGCCGTCTGTGATGGCTTCCATGTCGGCAGAATGCTTAATGAATTACAACAG
TACTGCGATGAGTGGCAGGGCGGGGCGTAAACGCCGCGTGGATCCGGCTTACTAAAAGCCAGATAACAGT
ATGCGTATTTGCGCGCTGATTTTTGCGGTATAAGAATATATACTGATATGTATACCCGAAGTATGTCAAA
AAGAGGTATGCTATGAAGCAGCGTATTACAGTGACAGTTGACAGCGACAGCTATCAGTTGCTCAAGGCAT
ATATGATGTCAATATCTCCGGTCTGGTAAGCACAACCATGCAGAATGAAGCCCGTCGTCTGCGTGCCGAA
CGCTGGAAAGCGGAAAATCAGGAAGGGATGGCTGAGGTCGCCCGGTTTATTGAAATGAACGGCTCTTTTG
CTGACGAGAACAGGGGCTGGTGAAATGCAGTTTAAGGTTTACACCTATAAAAGAGAGAGCCGTTATCGTC
TGTTTGTGGATGTACAGAGTGATATTATTGACACGCCCGGGCGACGGATGGTGATCCCCCTGGCCAGTGC
ACGTCTGCTGTCAGATAAAGTCTCCCGTGAACTTTACCCGGTGGTGCATATCGGGGATGAAAGCTGGCGC
ATGATGACCACCGATATGGCCAGTGTGCCGGTCTCCGTTATCGGGGAAGAAGTGGCTGATCTCAGCCACC
GCGAAAATGACATCAAAAACGCCATTAACCTGATGTTCTGGGGAATATAAATGTCAGGCTCCCTTATACA
CAGCCAGTCTGCAGGTCGACCATAGTGACTGGATATGTTGTGTTTTACAGTATTATGTAGTCTGTTTTTT
ATGCAAAATCTAATTTAATATATTGATATTTATATCATTTTACGTTTCTCGTTCAGCTTTCTTGTACAAA
GTGGTGATGGGCTGCAGGAATTCGATATCAAGCTTAATGGTGAGCAAGGGCGAGGAGCTGTTCACCGGGG
TGGTGCCCATCCTGGTCGAGCTGGACGGCGACGTAAACGGCCACAAGTTCAGCGTGTCCGGCGAGGGCGA
GGGCGATGCCACCTACGGCAAGCTGACCCTGAAGTTCATCTGCACCACCGGCAAGCTGCCCGTGCCCTGG
CCCACCCTCGTGACCACCCTGACCTACGGCGTGCAGTGCTTCAGCCGCTACCCCGACCACATGAAGCAGC
ACGACTTCTTCAAGTCCGCCATGCCCGAAGGCTACGTCCAGGAGCGCACCATCTTCTTCAAGGACGACGG
CAACTACAAGACCCGCGCCGAGGTGAAGTTCGAGGGCGACACCCTGGTGAACCGCATCGAGCTGAAGGGC
ATCGACTTCAAGGAGGACGGCAACATCCTGGGGCACAAGCTGGAGTACAACTACAACAGCCACAACGTCT
ATATCATGGCCGACAAGCAGAAGAACGGCATCAAGGTGAACTTCAAGATCCGCCACAACATCGAGGACGG
CAGCGTGCAGCTCGCCGACCACTACCAGCAGAACACCCCCATCGGCGACGGCCCCGTGCTGCTGCCCGAC
AACCACTACCTGAGCACCCAGTCCGCCCTGAGCAAAGACCCCAACGAGAAGCGCGATCACATGGTCCTGC
TGGAGTTCGTGACCGCCGCCGGGATCACTCTCGGCATGGACGAGCTGTACAAGTAACTCGAGTCATGTAA
TTAGTTATGTCACGCTTACATTCACGCCCTCCCCCCACATCCGCTCTAACCGAAAAGGAAGGAGTTAGAC
AACCTGAAGTCTAGGTCCCTATTTATTTTTTTATAGTTATGTTAGTATTAAGAACGTTATTTATATTTCA
AATTTTTCTTTTTTTTCTGTACAGACGCGTGTACGCATGTAACATTATACTGAAAACCTTGCTTGAGAAG
GTTTTGGGACGCTCGAAGGCTTTAATTTGCGGCCGGTACCCAATTCGCCCTATAGTGAGTCGTATTACGC
GCGCTCACTGGCCGTCGTTTTACAACGTCGTGACTGGGAAAACCCTGGCGTTACCCAACTTAATCGCCTT
GCAGCACATCCCCCTTTCGCCAGCTGGCGTAATAGCGAAGAGGCCCGCACCGATCGCCCTTCCCAACAGT
TGCGCAGCCTGAATGGCGAATGGCGCG
[124 nt withheld, positions 6398-6521]
C
[91 nt withheld, positions 6523-6613]
A
[49 nt withheld, positions 6615-6663]
CCTTTGACGTTGGAGTCCACGTTCTTT
[37 nt withheld, positions 6691-6727]
ACCCTATCTCGGTCTATTCTTTTGATTTATAAGGGATTTTGCCGATTTCGGCCTATTGGTTAAAAAATGA
GCTGATTTAACAAAAATTTAACGCGAATTTTAACAAAATATTAACGTTTACAATTTCCTGATGCGGTATT
TTCTCCTTACGCATCTGTGCGGTATTTCACACCGCATAGGCAAGTGCACAAACAATACTTAAATAAATAC
TACTCAGTAATAACCTATTTCTTAGCATTTTTGACGAAATTTGCTATTTTGTTAGAGTCTTTTACACCAT
TTGTCTCCACACCTCCGCTTACATCAACACCAATAACGCCATTTAATCTAAGCGCATCACCAACATTTTC
TGGCGTCAGTCCACCAGCTAACATAAAATGTAAGCTTTCGGGGCTCTCTTGCCTTCCAACCCAGTCAGAA
ATCGAGTTCCAATCCAAAAGTTCACCTGTCCCACCTGCTTCTGAATCAAACAAGGGAATAAACGAATGAG
GTTTCTGTGAAGCTGCACTGAGTAGTATGTTGCAGTCTTTTGGAAATACGAGTCTTTTAATAACTGGCAA
ACCGAGGAACTCTTGGTATTCTTGCCACGACTCATCTCCATGCAGTTGGACGATATCAATGCCGTAATCA
TTGACCAGAGCCAAAACATCCTCCTTAGGTTGATTACGAAACACGCCAACCAAGTATTTCGGAGTGCCTG
AACTATTTTTATATGCTTTTACAAGACTTGAAATTTTCCTTGCAATAACCGGGTCAATTGTTCTCTTTCT
ATTGGGCACACATATAATACCCAGCAAGTCAGCATCGGAATCTAGAGCACATTCTGCGGCCTCTGTGCTC
TGCAAGCCGCAAACTTTCACCAATGGACCAGAACTACCTGTGAAATTAATAACAGACATACTCCAAGCTG
CCTTTGTGTGCTTAATCACGTATACTCACGTGCTCAATAGTCACCAATGCCCTCCCTCTTGGCCCTCTCC
TTTTCTTTTTTCGACCGAATTAATTCTTAATCGGCAAAAAAAGAAAAGCTCCGGATCAAGATTGTACGTA
AGGTGACAAGCTATTTTTCAATAAAGAATATCTTCCACTACTGCCATCTGGCGTCATAACTGCAAAGTAC
ACATATATTACGATGCTGTCTATTAAATGCTTCCTATATTATATATATAGTAATGTCGTTTATGGTGCAC
TCTCAGTACAATCTGCTCTGATGCCGCATAGTTAAGCCAGCCCCGACACCCGCCAACACCCGCTGACGCG
CCCTGACGGGCTTGTCTGCTCCCGGCATCCGCTTACAGACAAGCTGTGACCGTCTCCGGGAGCTGCATGT
GTCAGAGGTTTTCACCGTCATCACCGAAACGCGCGA
Features (pLannotate 1.2.2; 29 found; start..end, strand, type, name):
     70..573     -  misc_feature   CEN/ARS: S. cerevisiae CEN6 centromere fused to an autonomously replicating sequence
    610..714     +  promoter       AmpR promoter: bla
    715..1575    +  CDS            AmpR: β-lactamase; bla; confers resistance to ampicillin, carbenicillin, and related antibiotics
   1746..2334    +  rep_origin     ori: high-copy-number ColE1/pMB1/pBR322/pUC origin of replication
   2517..2609    +  CDS            lacI (fragment): lac repressor; lacI; The lac repressor binds to the lac operator to inhibit transcription in E. coli. This inhibition can be relieved by adding lactose or isopropyl-β-D-thiogalactopyranoside (IPTG).
   2622..2643    +  protein_bind   CAP binding site: CAP binding activates transcription in the presence of cAMP. E. coli catabolite activator protein
   2658..2688    +  promoter       lac promoter: promoter for the E. coli lac operon
   2696..2712    +  protein_bind   lac operator: The lac repressor binds to the lac operator to inhibit transcription in E. coli. This inhibition can be relieved by adding lactose or isopropyl-β-D-thiogalactopyranoside (IPTG). lac repressor encoded by lacI
   2757..2775    +  promoter       T3 promoter: promoter for bacteriophage T3 RNA polymerase
   2804..3448    +  promoter       GAP promoter: S. cerevisiae TDH3; promoter for glyceraldehyde-3-phosphate dehydrogenase
   3454..3474    +  misc_feature   MCS (fragment): pBluescript multiple cloning site
   3478..3602    +  protein_bind   attR1: mutant version of attR; recombination site for the Gateway® LR reaction LR Clonase™
   3627..3657    +  promoter       lac UV5 promoter: E. coli lac promoter with an "up" mutation
   3681..3710    +  promoter       cat promoter (fragment): promoter of the E. coli cat gene encoding chloramphenicol acetyltransferase
   3711..4370    +  CDS            CmR: chloramphenicol acetyltransferase; cat; confers resistance to chloramphenicol
   4552..4710    +  CDS            ccdA (fragment): CCDA_ECO57 - Also known as H, letA. Experimental evidence at protein level: Swiss-Prot protein existence level 1. Antitoxin component of a type II toxin-antitoxin (TA) system which inhibits the post-segregational killing (PSK) of plasmid-free cells, also referred to as a plasmid addiction system. Binds to and blocks the activity of CcdB; will also remove bound CcdB protein from the CcdB-GyrA complex by forming a CcdA-CcdB complex, a process termed rejuvenation. Functions as a transcriptional corepressor for the ccdAB operon, repression also requires CcdB (By similarity). From Escherichia coli
   4715..5017    +  CDS            ccdB: CCDB_ECOLI - Also known as G, letB, letD. Experimental evidence at protein level: Swiss-Prot protein existence level 1. Toxic component of a type II toxin-antitoxin (TA) system, functioning in plasmid maintainence. Responsible for the post- segregational killing (PSK) of plasmid-free cells, also referred to as a plasmid addiction system. Half-life of over 2 hours. Cell killing by CcdB is accompanied by filamentation, defects in chromosome and plasmid segregation, defects in cell division, formation of anucleate cells, decreased DNA synthesis and plasmid loss. Interferes with the activity of DN
   5061..5185    -  protein_bind   attR2: mutant version of attR; recombination site for the Gateway® LR reaction LR Clonase™
   5189..5216    +  misc_feature   MCS (fragment): pBluescript multiple cloning site
   5217..5936    +  CDS            EGFP: the original enhanced GFP (Yang et al., 1996) mammalian codon-optimized
   5943..6190    +  terminator     CYC1 terminator: S. cerevisiae CYC1; transcription terminator for CYC1
   6209..6227    -  promoter       T7 promoter: promoter for bacteriophage T7 RNA polymerase
   6235..6390    +  CDS            lacZα (fragment): LacZα fragment of β-galactosidase; lacZ fragment
   6398..6853    +  rep_origin     f1 ori (sequence partly withheld): f1 bacteriophage origin of replication; arrow indicates direction of (+) strand synthesis
   6854..6905    -  misc_feature   bom (fragment): basis of mobility region from pBR322
   6952..7626    -  CDS            TRP1: phosphoribosylanthranilate isomerase, required for tryptophan biosynthesis; S. cerevisiae TRP1; yeast auxotrophic marker
   7627..7907    -  promoter       TRP1 promoter: S. cerevisiae TRP1
   7908..7957    -  misc_feature   bom (fragment): basis of mobility region from pBR322
   8059..1       -  CDS            rop (fragment) (across the origin): Rop protein, which maintains plasmids at low copy number; rop
