[The description below was written by a language model from this plasmid's Addgene catalogue record and pLannotate feature annotations shown in this document.]
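Description:
pAG414GPD-ccdB-EGFP is an empty Gateway destination vector for protein expression in Saccharomyces cerevisiae, built on the pRS414 shuttle backbone. In yeast it is maintained as a centromeric plasmid through a CEN6/ARS element, which normally gives low, stable copy number, and is selected by the TRP1 auxotrophic marker under its own promoter. In E. coli it replicates from a ColE1/pUC-type origin and carries ampicillin resistance on the backbone. An f1 origin and remnants of the pBluescript-derived lacZα/MCS region, with flanking T3 and T7 promoters, are also annotated.

The expression cassette consists of the strong constitutive GPD (TDH3, annotated as GAP) promoter, followed by a Gateway cassette bounded by attR1 and attR2, then an EGFP coding sequence and the CYC1 transcription terminator. The Gateway cassette contains a chloramphenicol acetyltransferase gene and the ccdB toxin gene. Because CcdB poisons DNA gyrase in ordinary E. coli strains, the unrecombined vector must be grown in a ccdB-tolerant host, which is why the record lists both chloramphenicol and ampicillin selection. In an LR recombination reaction, an open reading frame from an attL-flanked entry clone replaces the CmR-ccdB segment, and ccdB counterselection removes non-recombinant plasmids after transformation into standard strains.

The inserted gene is then transcribed from the GPD promoter. If it lacks a stop codon and is in frame, it is expressed as a C-terminal EGFP fusion. The vector belongs to a suite of yeast Gateway plasmids designed for high-throughput genetic analysis, and it suits tasks such as visualising protein localisation or expression in yeast. The depositor notes that the full sequence is provided for reference only and may not match the physical plasmid exactly.
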