Addgene plasmid #14192: pAG414GPD-ccdB-EGFP
Purpose: (Empty Backbone)
Depositing lab: Susan Lindquist. Depositing organization: Whitehead Institute for Biomedical Research. Publication: A suite of Gateway cloning vectors for high-throughput genetic analysis in Saccharomyces cerevisiae. Alberti S, Gitler AD, Lindquist S. Yeast. 2007 Oct . 24(10):913-9. 10.1002/yea.1502 PubMed 17583893.
Backbone
  Vector backbone: pRS414
  Vector type: Yeast Expression ; Gateway Destination
  Selectable markers: TRP1
Growth in bacteria
  Bacterial resistance: Chloramphenicol and Ampicillin, 25 & 100 μg/mL
  Growth temperature: 37°C
  Growth strain: ccdB Survival
  Growth instructions: DB3.1, ccdB Survival
  Copy number: Unknown
Gene/Insert
  Gene/Insert name: None
  Tag / fusion protein: EGFP (C terminal on backbone)
  Cloning method: Gateway Cloning
  Sequencing primers: 5′ GPDPro_F
Terms and licenses: Academic/Nonprofit Terms; Industry Terms: Not Available to Industry
Depositor comments: Type of plasmid: CEN. This plasmid contains the Gateway technology from Invitrogen; Invitrogen requires purchasing of Gateway Clonase for carrying out the Gateway recombinational cloning reaction http://www.invitrogen.com Please note that the full plasmid sequence is provided as a reference only, and may not match the exact sequence of the plasmid.
How to cite: pAG414GPD-ccdB-EGFP was a gift from Susan Lindquist (Addgene plasmid # 14192 ; http://n2t.net/addgene:14192 ; RRID:Addgene_14192)
