>Addgene plasmid #14192 | pAG414GPD-ccdB-EGFP | addgene partial sequence | sequence record 20541 | 14192 with pRS_marker
TTAATAGAACAGCATCGTAATATATGTGTACTTTGCAGTTATGACGCCAGATGGCAGTAGTGGAAGATAT
TCTTTATTGAAAAATAGCTTGTCACCTTACGTACAATCTTGATCCGGAGCTTTTCTTTTTTTGCCGATTA
AGAATTAATTCGGTCGAAAAAAGAAAAGGAGAGGGCCAAGAGGGAGGGCATTGGTGACTATTGAGCACGT
GAGTATACGTGATTAAGCACACAAAGGCAGCTTGGAGTATGTCTGTTATTAATTTCACAGGTAGTTCTGG
TCCATTGGTGAAAGTTTGCGGCTTGCAGAGCACAGAGGCCGCAGAATGTGCTCTAGATTCCGATGCTGAC
TTGCTGGGTATTATATGTGTGCCCAATAGAAAGAGAACAATTGACCCGGTTATTGCAAGGAAAATTTCAA
GTCTTGTAAAAGCATATAAAAATAGTTCAGGCACTCCGAAATACTTGGTTGGCGTGTTTCGTAATCAACC
TAAGGAGGATGTTTTGGCTCTGGTCAATGATTACGGCATTGATATCGTCCAACTGCATGGAGATGAGTCG
TGGCAAGAATACCAAGAGTTCCTCGGTTTGCCAGTTATTAAAAGACTCGTATTTCCAAAAGACTGCAACA
TACTACTCAGTGCAGCTTCACAGAAACCTCATTCGTTTATTCCCTTGTTTGATTCAGAAGCAGGTGGGAC
AGGTGAACTTTT
