>Addgene plasmid #14192 | pAG414GPD-ccdB-EGFP | addgene partial sequence | sequence record 20542 | 14192 with GW5
TAAAGTGTAAAGCCTGGGGGTGCCTAATGCGGCCGCCATAGTGACTGGATATGTTGTGTTTTACAGTATT
ATGTAGTCTGTTTTTTATGCAAAATCTAATTTAATATATTGATATTTATATCATTTTACGTTTCTCGTTC
AGCTTTTTTGTACAAACTTGTGATGGGGGATCCACTAGTTCTAGAATCCGTCGAAACTAAGTTCTGGTGT
TTTAAAACTAAAAAAAAGACTAACTATAAAAGTAGAATTTAAGAAGTTTAAGAAATAGATTTACAGAATT
ACAATCAATACCTACCGTCTTTATATACTTATTAGTCAAGTAGGGGAATAATTTCAGGGAACTGGTTTCA
ACCTTTTTTTTCAGCTTTTTCCAAATCAGAGAGAGCAGAAGGTAATAGAAGGTGTAAGAAAATGAGATAG
ATACATGCGTGGGTCAATTGCCTTGTGTCATCATTTACTCCAGGCAGGTTGCATCACTCCATTGAGGTTG
TGCCCGTTTTTTGCCTGTTTGTGCCCCTGTTCTCTGTAGTTGCGCTAAGAGAATGGACCTATGAACTGAT
GGTTGGTGAAGAAAACAATATTTTGGTGCTGGGATTCTTTTTTTTTCTGGATGCCAGCTTAAAAAGCGGG
CTCCATTATATTTAGTGGATGCCAGGAATAAACTGTTCACCCAGACACCTACGATGTTATATATTCTGTG
TAACCCGCC
