>Addgene plasmid #14192 | pAG414GPD-ccdB-EGFP | addgene partial sequence | sequence record 20543 | 14192 with GW3
CGGGGAAGAAGTGGCTGATTCTCAGCCACCGCGAATGACATCAAAAACGCCATTAACCTGATGTTCTGGG
GAATATAAATGTCAGGCTCCCTTATACACAGCCAGTCTGCAGGTCGACCATAGTGACTGGATATGTTGTG
TTTTACAGTATTATGTAGTCTGTTTTTTATGCAAAATCTAATTTAATATATTGATATTTATATCATTTTA
CGTTTCTCGTTCAGCTTTCTTGTACAAAGTGGTGATGGGCTGCAGGAATTCGATATCAAGCTTAATGGTG
AGCAAGGGCGAGGAGCTGTTCACCGGGGTGGTGCCCATCCTGGTCGAGCTGGACGGCGACGTAAACGGCC
ACAAGTTCAGCGTGTCCGGCGAGGGCGAGGGCGATGCCACCTACGGCAAGCTGACCCTGAAGTTCATCTG
CACCACCGGCAAGCTGCCCGTGCCCTGGCCCACCCTCGTGACCACCCTGACCTACGGCGTGCAGTGCTTC
AGCCGCTACCCCGACCACATGAAGCAGCACGACTTCTTCAAGTCCGCCATGCCCGAAGGCTACGTCCAGG
AGCGCACCATCTTCTTCAAGGACGACGGCAACTACAAGACCCGCGCCCAAGTGAAGTTCGAGGGCGACAC
CCTGGTGAAC
